Addgene plasmid #139328: sgRNA BRCA1 T922I
Purpose: Plasmid expressing a sgRNA to introduce BRCA1 T922I using base editing
Depositing lab: Alberto Ciccia. Depositing organization: Columbia University. Publication: Detection of Marker-Free Precision Genome Editing and Genetic Variation through the Capture of Genomic Signatures. Billon P, Nambiar TS, Hayward SB, Zafra MP, Schatoff EM, Oshima K, Dunbar A, Breinig M, Park YC, Ryu HS, Tschaharganeh DF, Levine RL, Baer R, Ferrando A, Dow LE, Ciccia A. Cell Rep. 2020 Mar 10;30(10):3280-3295.e6. doi: 10.1016/j.celrep.2020.02.068. PubMed 32160537.
Backbone
  Vector backbone: B52 (Addgene #100708)
  Backbone size w/o insert (bp): 2633
  Total vector size (bp): 2637
  Modifications to backbone: Insertion of the sgRNA at the BbsI cloning site. The BsmBI cloning site is still available to express a second sgRNA.
  Vector type: Mammalian Expression
Growth in bacteria
  Bacterial resistance: Ampicillin, 100 μg/mL
  Growth temperature: 37°C
  Growth strain: DH5alpha
  Copy number: Unknown
Gene/Insert
  Gene/Insert name: sgRNA to insert BRCA1 T922I using base editing (alt name: sgRNA sequence: AGACAGTTAATATCACTGC)
  Species: H. sapiens (human)
  Insert size (bp): 19
  Promoter: U6
  Cloning method: Restriction Enzyme; 5′ cloning site BbsI (destroyed during cloning); 3′ cloning site BbsI (destroyed during cloning)
  Sequencing primers: 5′ GAGGTACCTCGAGGAATTCTCTAGA
Terms and licenses: Academic/Nonprofit Terms; Industry Terms: Not Available to Industry
How to cite: sgRNA BRCA1 T922I was a gift from Alberto Ciccia (Addgene plasmid # 139328 ; http://n2t.net/addgene:139328 ; RRID:Addgene_139328)
