[The description below was written by a language model from this plasmid's Addgene catalogue record and pLannotate feature annotations shown in this document.]
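Description:
sgRNA BRCA1 T922I is a small mammalian expression plasmid of about 2.6 kb, built on the B52 dual-guide backbone. It delivers a single guide RNA designed to introduce the T922I amino-acid substitution into human BRCA1 by base editing. It is propagated in E. coli from a high-copy ColE1/pUC-type origin and selected with ampicillin through a β-lactamase gene driven by its native bla promoter. No mammalian selection marker or reporter is annotated, and the plasmid encodes no Cas9 or base editor, so the editing enzyme must be supplied from a separate construct.

The feature table shows two tandem guide expression units in the same orientation. Each consists of a human U6 RNA polymerase III promoter followed, after a short gap, by the Streptococcus pyogenes Cas9 guide RNA scaffold. The 19-nt BRCA1-targeting spacer was inserted at the BbsI cloning site, destroying those sites, so one U6 promoter transcribes a complete sgRNA that can direct an SpCas9-derived base editor to the target codon. The record does not say which of the two cassettes holds the BbsI site. The other cassette keeps an unused BsmBI cloning site, so a second guide can be added for co-expression from the same plasmid. A fragment of a Gateway attB1 site spanning the sequence origin appears to be a backbone remnant with no stated role.

The plasmid is intended for transfection into human cells together with a base editor to model a defined BRCA1 missense variant, in the context of work on detecting marker-free precision genome edits.
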