Features (pLannotate 1.2.2; 8 found; start..end, strand, type, name):
     61..301     +  promoter       U6 promoter: RNA polymerase III promoter for human U6 snRNA
    329..404     +  misc_RNA       gRNA scaffold: guide RNA scaffold for the Streptococcus pyogenes CRISPR/Cas9 system
    418..658     +  promoter       U6 promoter: RNA polymerase III promoter for human U6 snRNA
    687..762     +  misc_RNA       gRNA scaffold: guide RNA scaffold for the Streptococcus pyogenes CRISPR/Cas9 system
    865..1453    -  rep_origin     ori: high-copy-number ColE1/pMB1/pBR322/pUC origin of replication
   1624..2484    -  CDS            AmpR: β-lactamase; bla; confers resistance to ampicillin, carbenicillin, and related antibiotics
   2485..2589    -  promoter       AmpR promoter: bla
   2627..9       +  protein_bind   attB1 (fragment) (across the origin): mutant version of attB; recombination site for the Gateway® BP reaction BP Clonase™
>Addgene plasmid #139328 | sgRNA BRCA1 T922I | addgene full sequence | sequence record 275599 | Addgene NGS Result
AAGCAGGCTTTAAAGGAACCAATTCAGTCGACTGGATCCGGTACCAAGGTCGGGCAGGAAGAGGGCCTAT
TTCCCATGATTCCTTCATATTTGCATATACGATACAAGGCTGTTAGAGAGATAATTAGAATTAATTTGAC
TGTAAACACAAAGATATTAGTACAAAATACGTGACGTAGAAAGTAATAATTTCTTGGGTAGTTTGCAGTT
TTAAAATTATGTTTTAAAATGGACTATCATATGCTTACCGTAACTTGAAAGTATTTCGATTTCTTGGCTT
TATATATCTTGTGGAAAGGACGAAACACCGAGACGATTAATGCGTCTCGTTTTAGAGCTAGAAATAGCAA
GTTAAAATAAGGCTAGTCCGTTATCAACTTGAAAAAGTGGCACCGAGTCGGTGCTTTTTTTAAGCTTGAG
GGCCTATTTCCCATGATTCCTTCATATTTGCATATACGATACAAGGCTGTTAGAGAGATAATTGGAATTA
ATTTGACTGTAAACACAAAGATATTAGTACAAAATACGTGACGTAGAAAGTAATAATTTCTTGGGTAGTT
TGCAGTTTTAAAATTATGTTTTAAAATGGACTATCATATGCTTACCGTAACTTGAAAGTATTTCGATTTC
TTGGCTTTATATATCTTGTGGAAAGGACGAAACACCGAGACAGTTAATATCACTGCGTTTTAGAGCTAGA
AATAGCAAGTTAAAATAAGGCTAGTCCGTTATCAACTTGAAAAAGTGGCACCGAGTCGGTGCTTTTTTTC
TAGAGAATTCCTCGAGGTACCTCTCTACATATGACATGTGAGCAAAAGGCCAGCAAAAGGCCAGGAACCG
TAAAAAGGCCGCGTTGCTGGCGTTTTTCCATAGGCTCCGCCCCCCTGACGAGCATCACAAAAATCGACGC
TCAAGTCAGAGGTGGCGAAACCCGACAGGACTATAAAGATACCAGGCGTTTCCCCCTGGAAGCTCCCTCG
TGCGCTCTCCTGTTCCGACCCTGCCGCTTACCGGATACCTGTCCGCCTTTCTCCCTTCGGGAAGCGTGGC
GCTTTCTCATAGCTCACGCTGTAGGTATCTCAGTTCGGTGTAGGTCGTTCGCTCCAAGCTGGGCTGTGTG
CACGAACCCCCCGTTCAGCCCGACCGCTGCGCCTTATCCGGTAACTATCGTCTTGAGTCCAACCCGGTAA
GACACGACTTATCGCCACTGGCAGCAGCCACTGGTAACAGGATTAGCAGAGCGAGGTATGTAGGCGGTGC
TACAGAGTTCTTGAAGTGGTGGCCTAACTACGGCTACACTAGAAGAACAGTATTTGGTATCTGCGCTCTG
CTGAAGCCAGTTACCTTCGGAAAAAGAGTTGGTAGCTCTTGATCCGGCAAACAAACCACCGCTGGTAGCG
GTGGTTTTTTTGTTTGCAAGCAGCAGATTACGCGCAGAAAAAAAGGATCTCAAGAAGATCCTTTGATCTT
TTCTACGGGGTCTGACGCTCAGTGGAACGAAAACTCACGTTAAGGGATTTTGGTCATGAGATTATCAAAA
AGGATCTTCACCTAGATCCTTTTAAATTAAAAATGAAGTTTTAAATCAATCTAAAGTATATATGAGTAAA
CTTGGTCTGACAGTTACCAATGCTTAATCAGTGAGGCACCTATCTCAGCGATCTGTCTATTTCGTTCATC
CATAGTTGCCTGACTCCCCGTCGTGTAGATAACTACGATACGGGAGGGCTTACCATCTGGCCCCAGTGCT
GCAATGATACCGCGAGACCCACGCTCACCGGCTCCAGATTTATCAGCAATAAACCAGCCAGCCGGAAGGG
CCGAGCGCAGAAGTGGTCCTGCAACTTTATCCGCCTCCATCCAGTCTATTAATTGTTGCCGGGAAGCTAG
AGTAAGTAGTTCGCCAGTTAATAGTTTGCGCAACGTTGTTGCCATTGCTACAGGCATCGTGGTGTCACGC
TCGTCGTTTGGTATGGCTTCATTCAGCTCCGGTTCCCAACGATCAAGGCGAGTTACATGATCCCCCATGT
TGTGCAAAAAAGCGGTTAGCTCCTTCGGTCCTCCGATCGTTGTCAGAAGTAAGTTGGCCGCAGTGTTATC
ACTCATGGTTATGGCAGCACTGCATAATTCTCTTACTGTCATGCCATCCGTAAGATGCTTTTCTGTGACT
GGTGAGTACTCAACCAAGTCATTCTGAGAATAGTGTATGCGGCGACCGAGTTGCTCTTGCCCGGCGTCAA
TACGGGATAATACCGCGCCACATAGCAGAACTTTAAAAGTGCTCATCATTGGAAAACGTTCTTCGGGGCG
AAAACTCTCAAGGATCTTACCGCTGTTGAGATCCAGTTCGATGTAACCCACTCGTGCACCCAACTGATCT
TCAGCATCTTTTACTTTCACCAGCGTTTCTGGGTGAGCAAAAACAGGAAGGCAAAATGCCGCAAAAAAGG
GAATAAGGGCGACACGGAAATGTTGAATACTCATACTCTTCCTTTTTCAATATTATTGAAGCATTTATCA
GGGTTATTGTCTCATGAGCGGATACATATTTGAATGTATTTAGAAAAATAAACAAATAGGGGTTCCGCGC
ACATTTCCCCGAAAAGTGCCACCTGACGTCGCTAGCTGTACAAAA
